# Supplementary material for: Global genetic rewiring during compensatory evolution in the yeast polarity network
Source: EMBO Rep. 2026 Feb 16;27(6):1414–36. doi: 10.1038/s44319-026-00709-4 (PMC13022240; doi:10.1038/s44319-026-00709-4)
Supplement: Supplementary file 5 — Dataset EV3 [file 44319_2026_709_MOESM5_ESM.zip › Dataset EV3.gb]

LOCUS       pFvO042                10210 bp    DNA     circular SYN 21-MAY-2025
DEFINITION  synthetic circular DNA
ACCESSION   .
VERSION     .
KEYWORDS    .
SOURCE      synthetic DNA construct
  ORGANISM  recombinant plasmid
REFERENCE   1  (bases 1 to 10210)
  AUTHORS   TUDelft
  TITLE     Direct Submission
  JOURNAL   Exported Oct 9, 2025 from SnapGene 8.1.1
            https://www.snapgene.com
FEATURES             Location/Qualifiers
     source          1..10210
                     /mol_type="other DNA"
                     /organism="recombinant plasmid"
     primer_bind     58..75
                     /label=L4440
                     /note="L4440 vector, forward primer"
     protein_bind    192..213
                     /label=CAP binding site
                     /bound_moiety="E. coli catabolite activator protein"
                     /note="CAP binding activates transcription in the presence 
                     of cAMP."
     protein_bind    268..284
                     /label=lac operator
                     /bound_moiety="lac repressor encoded by lacI"
                     /note="The lac repressor binds to the lac operator to 
                     inhibit transcription in E. coli. This inhibition can be 
                     relieved by adding lactose or 
                     isopropyl-beta-D-thiogalactopyranoside (IPTG)."
     primer_bind     273..295
                     /label=M13/pUC Reverse
                     /note="In lacZ gene"
     primer_bind     292..308
                     /label=M13 rev
                     /note="common sequencing primer, one of multiple similar 
                     variants"
     primer_bind     292..308
                     /label=M13 Reverse
                     /note="In lacZ gene. Also called M13-rev"
     misc_feature    376..1284
                     /label=HO_Upstream
     primer_bind     376..412
                     /label=oFvO053
     primer_bind     376..393
                     /label=Seq4_Fwd
                     /note="This primer is used to obtain a linearized DNA 
                     fragment containing the construct for OsTIR expression and 
                     KanMX resistance that can be used for genomic integration 
                     in the HO locus.For a description of the primer, see the 
                     supplemental information of the following paper: 
                     ""Autonomous Metabolic Oscillations Robustly Gate the Early
                     and Late Cell Cycle"""
     misc_feature    537
                     /label=Extra inserted basepair
     primer_bind     845..867
                     /label=oFvO051
     primer_bind     complement(1259..1317)
                     /label=oFvO049
     primer_bind     1261..1317
                     /label=oFvO048
     primer_bind     complement(1262..1284)
                     /label=oFvO125
     misc_feature    1282
                     /label=Point Mutation: T->G
     promoter        1285..1588
                     /label=proGIC2
     primer_bind     1285..1315
                     /label=oFvO136
     primer_bind     1588..1622
                     /label=oFvO117
     CDS             1589..2212
                     /codon_start=1
                     /label=GIC2PBD(aa1-208 W23A)
                     /translation="MTSASITNTGNETMNLPQMRSIALDEDEEAEKLYGLQAQQFMGSD
                     DEENLGITFINSDKPVLSNKKNIELPPLSPNSHPSCHHRRSNSNSAKSKESSSSSSSAN
                     KTNHKKVFLKLNLLKKKLLGAQPDIRGKGISTPFDFQHISHADTRNGFQDEQLQEPSSL
                     STEIKDDYTSSSSKRDSKSLNKAFVTERIPANRESKLISRSHENK"
     variation       1655..1657
                     /label=W23A
     primer_bind     complement(2044..2067)
                     /label=oFvO052
     primer_bind     complement(2181..2236)
                     /label=oFvO131
     primer_bind     complement(2181..2212)
                     /label=oFvO115
     primer_bind     2186..2212
                     /label=oFvO114
     primer_bind     2210..2268
                     /label=Repair Fw
     primer_bind     2213..2267
                     /label=oFvO130
     misc_feature    2237..3256
                     /label=TurboID
     primer_bind     2237..2269
                     /label=oFvO126
     primer_bind     complement(3233..3281)
                     /label=oFvO135
     primer_bind     complement(3233..3257)
                     /label=oMG87
     primer_bind     complement(3233..3257)
                     /label=oFvO132
     primer_bind     complement(3234..3257)
                     /label=oFvO129
     primer_bind     3237..3286
                     /label=oFvO134
     primer_bind     3237..3257
                     /label=oFvO128
     primer_bind     3237..3257
                     /label=oFvO133
     CDS             3257..5443
                     /codon_start=1
                     /label= 3x yeGFP CRIB (GIC2)
                     /translation="LINGTKAGGSMSKGEELFTGVVPILVELDGDVNGHKFSVSGEGEG
                     DATYGKLTLKFICTTGKLPVPWPTLVTTFGYGVQCFARYPDHMKQHDFFKSAMPEGYVQ
                     ERTIFFKDDGNYKTRAEVKFEGDTLVNRIELKGIDFKEDGNILGHKLEYNYNSHNVYIM
                     ADKQKNGIKVNFKIRHNIEDGSVQLADHYQQNTPIGDGPVLLPDNHYLSTQSALSKDPN
                     EKRDHMVLLEFVTAAGITHGMDELYKRSMSKGEELFTGVVPILVELDGDVNGHKFSVSG
                     EGEGDATYGKLTLKFICTTGKLPVPWPTLVTTFGYGVQCFARYPDHMKQHDFFKSAMPE
                     GYVQERTIFFKDDGNYKTRAEVKFEGDTLVNRIELKGIDFKEDGNILGHKLEYNYNSHN
                     VYIMADKQKNGIKVNFKIRHNIEDGSVQLADHYQQNTPIGDGPVLLPDNHYLSTQSALS
                     KDPNEKRDHMVLLEFVTAAGITHGMDELYKRSMSKGEELFTGVVPILVELDGDVNGHKF
                     SVSGEGEGDATYGKLTLKFICTTGKLPVPWPTLVTTFGYGVQCFARYPDHMKQHDFFKS
                     AMPEGYVQERTIFFKDDGNYKTRAEVKFEGDTLVNRIELKGIDFKEDGNILGHKLEYNY
                     NSHNVYIMADKQKNGIKVNFKIRHNIEDGSVQLADHYQQNTPIGDGPVLLPDNHYLSTQ
                     SALSKDPNEKRDHMVLLEFVTAAGITHGMDELYK"
     primer_bind     3257..3287
                     /label=oFvO114
     CDS             3257..3286
                     /codon_start=1
                     /label=linker
                     /translation="LINGTKAGGS"
     primer_bind     complement(3257..3283)
                     /label=oFvO115
     CDS             3287..4000
                     /codon_start=1
                     /product="yeast-enhanced green fluorescent protein"
                     /label=yeGFP
                     /note="codons optimized for translation in S. cerevisiae 
                     and C. albicans"
                     /translation="MSKGEELFTGVVPILVELDGDVNGHKFSVSGEGEGDATYGKLTLK
                     FICTTGKLPVPWPTLVTTFGYGVQCFARYPDHMKQHDFFKSAMPEGYVQERTIFFKDDG
                     NYKTRAEVKFEGDTLVNRIELKGIDFKEDGNILGHKLEYNYNSHNVYIMADKQKNGIKV
                     NFKIRHNIEDGSVQLADHYQQNTPIGDGPVLLPDNHYLSTQSALSKDPNEKRDHMVLLE
                     FVTAAGITHGMDELYK"
     primer_bind     complement(3986..4000)
                     /label=oFvO113
     CDS             4007..4720
                     /codon_start=1
                     /product="yeast-enhanced green fluorescent protein"
                     /label=yeGFP
                     /note="codons optimized for translation in S. cerevisiae 
                     and C. albicans"
                     /translation="MSKGEELFTGVVPILVELDGDVNGHKFSVSGEGEGDATYGKLTLK
                     FICTTGKLPVPWPTLVTTFGYGVQCFARYPDHMKQHDFFKSAMPEGYVQERTIFFKDDG
                     NYKTRAEVKFEGDTLVNRIELKGIDFKEDGNILGHKLEYNYNSHNVYIMADKQKNGIKV
                     NFKIRHNIEDGSVQLADHYQQNTPIGDGPVLLPDNHYLSTQSALSKDPNEKRDHMVLLE
                     FVTAAGITHGMDELYK"
     primer_bind     complement(4706..4720)
                     /label=oFvO113
     CDS             4727..5443
                     /codon_start=1
                     /product="yeast-enhanced green fluorescent protein"
                     /label=yeGFP
                     /note="codons optimized for translation in S. cerevisiae 
                     and C. albicans"
                     /translation="MSKGEELFTGVVPILVELDGDVNGHKFSVSGEGEGDATYGKLTLK
                     FICTTGKLPVPWPTLVTTFGYGVQCFARYPDHMKQHDFFKSAMPEGYVQERTIFFKDDG
                     NYKTRAEVKFEGDTLVNRIELKGIDFKEDGNILGHKLEYNYNSHNVYIMADKQKNGIKV
                     NFKIRHNIEDGSVQLADHYQQNTPIGDGPVLLPDNHYLSTQSALSKDPNEKRDHMVLLE
                     FVTAAGITHGMDELYK"
     primer_bind     5423..5486
                     /label=oFvO061
     primer_bind     complement(5426..5468)
                     /label=oFvO113
     primer_bind     5438..5487
                     /label=oFvO112
     primer_bind     5441..5471
                     /label=oFvO128
     primer_bind     5441..5471
                     /label=oFvO133
     primer_bind     complement(5441..5468)
                     /label=oFvO132
     primer_bind     complement(5441..5466)
                     /label=oFvO129
     primer_bind     5465..5485
                     /label=oFvO104
     misc_feature    5465..5468
                     /label=pre-ADH1 bit
     terminator      5485..5672
                     /gene="S. cerevisiae ADH1"
                     /label=ADH1 terminator
                     /note="transcription terminator for alcohol dehydrogenase 
                     1"
     primer_bind     5673..5728
                     /label=oFvO047
     primer_bind     complement(5684..5728)
                     /label=oFvO050
     primer_bind     5728..5740
                     /label=pFvO059
     primer_bind     complement(5730..5784)
                     /label=pFvO059
     primer_bind     5731..5789
                     /label=pFvO058
     primer_bind     5731..5789
                     /label=oFvO058
     promoter        5747..5960
                     /label=URA3 promoter
     misc_feature    5962..6765
                     /label=URA3
     misc_feature    6148..6153
                     /label=EcoRV
     misc_feature    6766..6868
                     /label=URA Term
     primer_bind     complement(6843..6894)
                     /label=pFvO057
     primer_bind     complement(6843..6894)
                     /label=oFvO057
     primer_bind     6844..6894
                     /label=pFvO056
     primer_bind     complement(6845..6868)
                     /label=pMG004
     primer_bind     complement(6896..6922)
                     /label=oFvO138
     misc_feature    6923..7426
                     /label=HO_Downstream
     variation       6925
                     /label=Point Mutation: G>C
     variation       7151
                     /label=Point Mutation: T->A
     primer_bind     complement(7387..7426)
                     /label=oFvO054
     primer_bind     complement(7409..7426)
                     /label=Seq4_Rev
                     /note="This primer is used to obtain a linearized DNA 
                     fragment containing the construct for OsTIR expression and 
                     KanMX resistance that can be used for genomic integration 
                     in the HO locus. For a description of the primer, see the 
                     supplemental information of the following paper: Autonomous
                     Metabolic Oscillations Robustly Gate the Early and Late 
                     Cell Cycle ""."
     primer_bind     complement(7476..7495)
                     /label=T7
                     /note="T7 promoter, forward primer"
     promoter        complement(7477..7495)
                     /label=T7 promoter
                     /note="promoter for bacteriophage T7 RNA polymerase"
     primer_bind     complement(7502..7519)
                     /label=M13 Forward
                     /note="In lacZ gene. Also called M13-F20 or M13 (-21) 
                     Forward"
     primer_bind     complement(7502..7518)
                     /label=M13 fwd
                     /note="common sequencing primer, one of multiple similar 
                     variants"
     primer_bind     complement(7511..7533)
                     /label=M13/pUC Forward
                     /note="In lacZ gene"
     primer_bind     complement(7688..7712)
                     /label=pFvO056
     primer_bind     7688..7711
                     /label=pMG004
     primer_bind     complement(7818..7837)
                     /label=F1ori-R
                     /note="F1 origin, reverse primer"
     primer_bind     7950..7971
                     /label=F1ori-F
                     /note="F1 origin, forward primer"
     primer_bind     complement(8125..8144)
                     /label=pRS-marker
                     /note="pRS vectors, use to sequence yeast selectable 
                     marker"
     primer_bind     8244..8266
                     /label=pGEX 3'
                     /note="pGEX vectors, reverse primer"
     primer_bind     complement(8304..8322)
                     /label=pBRforEco
                     /note="pBR322 vectors, upsteam of EcoRI site, forward 
                     primer"
     promoter        8390..8494
                     /gene="bla"
                     /label=AmpR promoter
     CDS             join(8495..8563,8564..9355)
                     /codon_start=1
                     /gene="bla"
                     /product="beta-lactamase"
                     /label=AmpR
                     /note="confers resistance to ampicillin, carbenicillin, and
                     related antibiotics"
                     /translation="MSIQHFRVALIPFFAAFCLPVFAHPETLVKVKDAEDQLGARVGYI
                     ELDLNSGKILESFRPEERFPMMSTFKVLLCGAVLSRIDAGQEQLGRRIHYSQNDLVEYS
                     PVTEKHLTDGMTVRELCSAAITMSDNTAANLLLTTIGGPKELTAFLHNMGDHVTRLDRW
                     EPELNEAIPNDERDTTMPVAMATTLRKLLTGELLTLASRQQLIDWMEADKVAGPLLRSA
                     LPAGWFIADKSGAGERGSRGIIAALGPDGKPSRIVVIYTTGSQATMDERNRQIAEIGAS
                     LIKHW"
     primer_bind     complement(8713..8732)
                     /label=Amp-R
                     /note="Ampicillin resistance gene, reverse primer"
     primer_bind     complement(8846..8875)
                     /label=oFvO064
     primer_bind     8846..8875
                     /label=oFvO065
     rep_origin      9526..10114
                     /direction=RIGHT
                     /label=ori
                     /note="high-copy-number ColE1/pMB1/pBR322/pUC origin of 
                     replication"
     primer_bind     10015..10034
                     /label=pBR322ori-F
                     /note="pBR322 origin, forward primer"
ORIGIN
        1 cgtattaccg cctttgagtg agctgatacc gctcgccgca gccgaacgac cgagcgcagc
       61 gagtcagtga gcgaggaagc ggaagagcgc ccaatacgca aaccgcctct ccccgcgcgt
      121 tggccgattc attaatgcag ctggcacgac aggtttcccg actggaaagc gggcagtgag
      181 cgcaacgcaa ttaatgtgag ttagctcact cattaggcac cccaggcttt acactttatg
      241 cttccgcggc tcgtatgttg tgtggaattg tgagcggata acaatttcac acaggaaaca
      301 gctatgacca tgattacgcc actagtccga ggcctcgaga tccgatatcg ccgtggcggc
      361 cgccagctga agcttaatta tcctgggcac gagtgaaaca aagctaaaac ctttatttag
      421 catggccatt gaatgtaaca attatatata tcgcaagcac aaaaaatcaa ggagagagaa
      481 ctaccacttt gttcatgtgt acaatgttca ttatctccat aagcaaaaaa aaaaaaatag
      541 aaaacatatg ctataaggtt gatattctca cgagtaagcg gcacttgcta cttattgaca
      601 ttgcagattt ttggctacag aaatagtata ttagagatta taattgctaa tcaaatcaaa
      661 atataaaatt agtaaaccaa accatttata cccttcctta gtagttatgg attgtttttt
      721 aatgatattt ctgcaaacca aagaaagatt gttatccaga tagaatttag ttttgatatt
      781 catttttttg ttgaagattg aacgccatat ctgggcctca taattcaaaa gacggtgcca
      841 ttatcggtag cgtttcgcat tgtactggat ttcagaaatt tcacagttga tgaatcgaaa
      901 agaatggtct cattgcaaca cgtaaggtta agatgtccct ttttaccatt ataggcaata
      961 aatgaatcat aaaacgaccg tatactggtg aaatagtagg gagaacgagt acctgtagta
     1021 aaaagtataa atcatagtta atcgggcaat gtccctcgat caaggagtat tgtgtcatgt
     1081 tcgagacaaa cgccaacatt tttgtttctt ttggacaaat gttgtttgca tttatgatcc
     1141 gttatatttt gatctaatgt agagttgcac gtagttctta ctggcaaaga aatcgatgca
     1201 taccaaaaaa gaataaaggt gatatttgat ctttaccgtt tagttccaac gtaaaattgt
     1261 gcctttggac ttaaaatggc gggggatcta gatgttgcct atttctcgag gaaacgctgc
     1321 cgttatcgcc atgtttggtg gaacaattgt gaaacgtgat caattcgtgt ttgcaagcta
     1381 gtgatcattc gcatccgaaa aagaaactga aaatgtaaaa ctccagtaaa acgagacctg
     1441 ttgatggatt gtttcgtgtc tggtatatat tattgctact gctcaagaga gcttcttttt
     1501 ttatgctatc gaactcgatc tttcgctccg aaacacctaa cactaacaaa aggaatacct
     1561 gacagaatac gctatcaaaa gaacgaatat gactagtgca agtattacca atactggaaa
     1621 cgaaaccatg aaccttccac agatgcggtc gattgcgctg gatgaagatg aagaagctga
     1681 aaaactctac ggtctccagg cccagcaatt catgggatct gatgatgaag aaaacctagg
     1741 cattactttc atcaacagcg ataaacctgt gctgagtaac aagaaaaaca ttgagttgcc
     1801 tccactttca ccaaattcac atccgtcttg ccaccacagg agaagtaatt ctaactctgc
     1861 aaagtctaaa gaatcatcgt catcatcgtc cagcgccaac aagacaaatc acaaaaaggt
     1921 tttccttaag cttaatttgt tgaagaaaaa gttgcttggt gcccaaccgg acataagagg
     1981 taaaggtatc tccacaccat ttgattttca acatatttca catgctgaca ctagaaatgg
     2041 attccaagat gagcaattgc aggaaccttc atcgctgtcc acagagatta aggacgacta
     2101 tacctcctcc tcaagcaagc gggattcgaa atcactaaat aaagcttttg tcactgaaag
     2161 gatccctgct aatcgtgaaa gcaaactcat ttcaagatcg cacgaaaata agggtgacgg
     2221 tgctggttta attaacatgg actacaaaga cgatgatgat aaaatcagaa aagataacac
     2281 agtaccactt aagctcatcg cactcctggc gaacggtgag tttcattctg gggagcagct
     2341 aggtgaaacc ctcgggatgt ccagagccgc tataaacaag cacattcaaa ctctgagaga
     2401 ttggggagta gacgttttca ccgtaccggg taaagggtac agcctgcccg agcccatccc
     2461 tctactcaac gccaagcaaa ttttaggaca actggacggg ggctccgtgg ctgtcttgcc
     2521 cgtagtagat tcaaccaatc agtatctgct cgataggatc ggagaattaa agtctgggga
     2581 cgcctgcata gcagaatacc agcaggcagg gcgtggcagt cgtggacgaa agtggttcag
     2641 cccattcggg gccaatttat atctcagtat gttttggaga ttaaagcgag gacctgcggc
     2701 gattggactg ggtccggtga taggcattgt gatggcggaa gcgttgcgta agctgggtgc
     2761 ggataaggtt agagtcaaat ggcccaatga tctatatcta caagacagga aactcgctgg
     2821 gatattagtg gaactcgcag gcattacagg cgacgctgcc cagatcgtaa taggggcggg
     2881 aattaacgtc gccatgcgta gagttgaaga gtccgtagta aaccaaggct ggataacgtt
     2941 gcaggaggcc ggtatcaact tggaccgtaa cacccttgcc gctacactga tacgtgagct
     3001 gagagccgct ctcgaactgt ttgaacagga ggggctggcg ccgtatttac ctaggtggga
     3061 aaagctcgat aattttatca atcgacctgt taaactcatt ataggagata aagaaatttt
     3121 cggaattagc agaggaatag ataagcaggg cgccttatta ctagagcagg atggcgttat
     3181 caaaccatgg atggggggtg agatttcact gcgaagcgcg gaaaaacttc agggaaccca
     3241 actccataag gatcccttaa ttaacggaac aaaagctgga ggatccatgt ctaaaggtga
     3301 agaattattc actggtgttg tcccaatttt ggttgaatta gatggtgatg ttaatggtca
     3361 caaattttct gtctccggtg aaggtgaagg tgatgctact tacggtaaat tgaccttaaa
     3421 atttatttgt actactggta aattgccagt tccatggcca accttagtca ctactttcgg
     3481 ttatggtgtt caatgttttg cgagataccc agatcatatg aaacaacatg actttttcaa
     3541 gtctgccatg ccagaaggtt atgttcaaga aagaactatt tttttcaaag atgacggtaa
     3601 ctacaagacc agagctgaag tcaagtttga aggtgatacc ttagttaata gaatcgaatt
     3661 aaaaggtatt gattttaaag aagatggtaa cattttaggt cacaaattgg aatacaacta
     3721 taactctcac aatgtttaca tcatggctga caaacaaaag aatggtatca aagttaactt
     3781 caaaattaga cacaacattg aagatggttc tgttcaatta gctgaccatt atcaacaaaa
     3841 tactccaatt ggtgatggtc cagtcttgtt accagacaac cattacttat ccactcaatc
     3901 tgccttatcc aaagatccaa acgaaaagag agaccacatg gtcttgttag aatttgttac
     3961 tgctgctggt attacccatg gtatggatga attgtacaaa agatccatgt ctaaaggtga
     4021 agaattattc actggtgttg tcccaatttt ggttgaatta gatggtgatg ttaatggtca
     4081 caaattttct gtctccggtg aaggtgaagg tgatgctact tacggtaaat tgaccttaaa
     4141 atttatttgt actactggta aattgccagt tccatggcca accttagtca ctactttcgg
     4201 ttatggtgtt caatgttttg cgagataccc agatcatatg aaacaacatg actttttcaa
     4261 gtctgccatg ccagaaggtt atgttcaaga aagaactatt tttttcaaag atgacggtaa
     4321 ctacaagacc agagctgaag tcaagtttga aggtgatacc ttagttaata gaatcgaatt
     4381 aaaaggtatt gattttaaag aagatggtaa cattttaggt cacaaattgg aatacaacta
     4441 taactctcac aatgtttaca tcatggctga caaacaaaag aatggtatca aagttaactt
     4501 caaaattaga cacaacattg aagatggttc tgttcaatta gctgaccatt atcaacaaaa
     4561 tactccaatt ggtgatggtc cagtcttgtt accagacaac cattacttat ccactcaatc
     4621 tgccttatcc aaagatccaa acgaaaagag agaccacatg gtcttgttag aatttgttac
     4681 tgctgctggt attacccatg gtatggatga attgtacaaa agatccatgt ctaaaggtga
     4741 agaattattc actggtgttg tcccaatttt ggttgaatta gatggtgatg ttaatggtca
     4801 caaattttct gtctccggtg aaggtgaagg tgatgctact tacggtaaat tgaccttaaa
     4861 atttatttgt actactggta aattgccagt tccatggcca accttagtca ctactttcgg
     4921 ttatggtgtt caatgttttg cgagataccc agatcatatg aaacaacatg actttttcaa
     4981 gtctgccatg ccagaaggtt atgttcaaga aagaactatt tttttcaaag atgacggtaa
     5041 ctacaagacc agagctgaag tcaagtttga aggtgatacc ttagttaata gaatcgaatt
     5101 aaaaggtatt gattttaaag aagatggtaa cattttaggt cacaaattgg aatacaacta
     5161 taactctcac aatgtttaca tcatggctga caaacaaaag aatggtatca aagttaactt
     5221 caaaattaga cacaacattg aagatggttc tgttcaatta gctgaccatt atcaacaaaa
     5281 tactccaatt ggtgatggtc cagtcttgtt accagacaac cattacttat ccactcaatc
     5341 tgccttatcc aaagatccaa acgaaaagag agaccacatg gtcttgttag aatttgttac
     5401 tgctgctggt attacccatg gtatggatga attgtacaaa taaagatctg tattctttaa
     5461 tatcggcgcg ccacttctaa ataagcgaat ttcttatgat ttatgatttt tattattaaa
     5521 taagttataa aaaaaataag tgtatacaaa ttttaaagtg actcttaggt tttaaaacga
     5581 aaattcttat tcttgagtaa ctctttcctg taggtcaggt tgctttctca ggtatagtat
     5641 gaggtcgctc ttattgacca cacctctacc ggcagatccg ctagggataa cagggtaata
     5701 tagatctgtt tagcttgcct cgtccccgcc gggtcacccg gccagctcaa ttcatcattt
     5761 tttttttatt cttttttttg atttcggttt ctttgaaatt tttttgattc ggtaatctcc
     5821 gaacagaagg aagaacgaag gaaggagcac agacttagat tggtatatat acgcatatgt
     5881 agtgttgaag aaacatgaaa ttgcccagta ttcttaaccc aactgcacag aacaaaaacc
     5941 tgcaggaaac gaagataaat catgtcgaaa gctacatata aggaacgtgc tgctactcat
     6001 cctagtcctg ttgctgccaa gctatttaat atcatgcacg aaaagcaaac aaacttgtgt
     6061 gcttcattgg atgttcgtac caccaaggaa ttactggagt tagttgaagc attaggtccc
     6121 aaaatttgtt tactaaaaac acatgtggat atcttgactg atttttccat ggagggcaca
     6181 gttaagccgc taaaggcatt atccgccaag tacaattttt tactcttcga agacagaaaa
     6241 tttgctgaca ttggtaatac agtcaaattg cagtactctg cgggtgtata cagaatagca
     6301 gaatgggcag acattacgaa tgcacacggt gtggtgggcc caggtattgt tagcggtttg
     6361 aagcaggcgg cagaagaagt aacaaaggaa cctagaggcc ttttgatgtt agcagaattg
     6421 tcatgcaagg gctccctatc tactggagaa tatactaagg gtactgttga cattgcgaag
     6481 agcgacaaag attttgttat cggctttatt gctcaaagag acatgggtgg aagagatgaa
     6541 ggttacgatt ggttgattat gacacccggt gtgggtttag atgacaaggg agacgcattg
     6601 ggtcaacagt atagaaccgt ggatgatgtg gtctctacag gatctgacat tattattgtt
     6661 ggaagaggac tatttgcaaa gggaagggat gctaaggtag agggtgaacg ttacagaaaa
     6721 gcaggctggg aagcatattt gagaagatgc ggccagcaaa actaaaaaac tgtattataa
     6781 gtaaatgcat gtatactaaa ctcacaaatt agagcttcaa tttaattata tcagttatta
     6841 ccctatgcgg tgtgaaatac cgcacagact gtcgattcga tactaacgcc gccatccagt
     6901 gtcgaaaacg agctcgaatt aattcctggg ggaacaactt cacagaatgt tttgtcatat
     6961 tgtcgaagtg gtcacaaaac aagagaagtt ccgccaatta taaaaaggga acccgtatat
     7021 ttcagcttca cggatgattt ccagggtgag agtactgtat atgggcttac gatagaaggc
     7081 cataaaaatt tcttgcttgg caacaaaata gaagtgaaat catgtcgagg ctgctgtgtg
     7141 ggagaacagc ataaaatatc acaaaaaaag aatctaaaac actgtgttgc ttgtcccaga
     7201 aagggaatca agtattttta taaagattgg agtggtaaaa atcgagtatg tgctagatgc
     7261 tatggaagat acaaattcag cggtcatcac tgtataaatt gcaagtatgt accagaagca
     7321 cgtgaagtga aaaaggcaaa agacaaaggc gaaaaattgg gcattacgcc cgaaggtttg
     7381 ccagttaaag gaccagagtg tataaaatgt ggcggaatct tacagtggcc tatgcggccg
     7441 ctctagctag aactagtgga tcgatcccca attcgcccta tagtgagtcg tattacaatt
     7501 cactggccgt cgttttacaa cgtcgtgact gggaaaaccc tggcgttacc caacttaatc
     7561 gccttgcagc acatccccct ttcgccagct ggcgtaatag cgaagaggcc cgcaccgatc
     7621 gcccttccca acagttgcgc agcctgaatg gcgaatggcg cctgatgcgg tattttctcc
     7681 ttacgcatct gtgcggtatt tcacaccgca tannnnnnnn nnnnnnnnnn nnnnnnnnnn
     7741 nnnnnnnnnn nnnnnnnnnn nnnnnnnnnn nnnnnnnnnn nnnnnnnnnn nnnnnnnnnn
     7801 nnnnnnntnn nnnnnnnnnn nnnnnnnnnn nnnnnnnnnn nnnnnnnnnn nnnncnnnnn
     7861 nnnnnnnnnn nnnnnnnnnn nnnnnnnnnn nnnnnnnnnn nnnnnnnnnn nnnnnnnncc
     7921 tttgacgttg gagtccacgt tctttaatag tggactcttg ttccaaactg gaacaacact
     7981 caactctatc tcgggctatt cttttgattt ataagggatt ttgccgattt cggtctattg
     8041 gttaaaaaat gagctgattt aacaaaaatt taacgcgaat tttaacaaaa tattaacgtt
     8101 tacaatttta tggtgcactc tcagtacaat ctgctctgat gccgcatagt taagccagcc
     8161 ccgacacccg ccaacacccg ctgacgcgcc ctgacgggct tgtctgctcc cggcatccgc
     8221 ttacagacaa gctgtgaccg tctccgggag ctgcatgtgt cagaggtttt caccgtcatc
     8281 accgaaacgc gcgagacgaa agggcctcgt gatacgccta tttttatagg ttaatgtcat
     8341 gataataatg gtttcttaga cgtcaggtgg cacttttcgg ggaaatgtgc gcggaacccc
     8401 tatttgttta tttttctaaa tacattcaaa tatgtatccg ctcatgagac aataaccctg
     8461 ataaatgctt caataatatt gaaaaaggaa gagtatgagt attcaacatt tccgtgtcgc
     8521 ccttattccc ttttttgcgg cattttgcct tcctgttttt gctcacccag aaacgctggt
     8581 gaaagtaaaa gatgctgaag atcagttggg tgcacgagtg ggttacatcg aactggatct
     8641 caacagcggt aagatccttg agagttttcg ccccgaagaa cgttttccaa tgatgagcac
     8701 ttttaaagtt ctgctatgtg gcgcggtatt atcccgtatt gacgccgggc aagagcaact
     8761 cggtcgccgc atacactatt ctcagaatga cttggttgag tactcaccag tcacagaaaa
     8821 gcatcttacg gatggcatga cagtaagaga attatgcagt gctgccataa ccatgagtga
     8881 taacactgcg gccaacttac ttctgacaac gatcggagga ccgaaggagc taaccgcttt
     8941 tttgcacaac atgggggatc atgtaactcg ccttgatcgt tgggaaccgg agctgaatga
     9001 agccatacca aacgacgagc gtgacaccac gatgcctgta gcaatggcaa caacgttgcg
     9061 caaactatta actggcgaac tacttactct agcttcccgg caacaattaa tagactggat
     9121 ggaggcggat aaagttgcag gaccacttct gcgctcggcc cttccggctg gctggtttat
     9181 tgctgataaa tctggagccg gtgagcgtgg gtctcgcggt atcattgcag cactggggcc
     9241 agatggtaag ccctcccgta tcgtagttat ctacacgacg gggagtcagg caactatgga
     9301 tgaacgaaat agacagatcg ctgagatagg tgcctcactg attaagcatt ggtaactgtc
     9361 agaccaagtt tactcatata tactttagat tgatttaaaa cttcattttt aatttaaaag
     9421 gatctaggtg aagatccttt ttgataatct catgaccaaa atcccttaac gtgagttttc
     9481 gttccactga gcgtcagacc ccgtagaaaa gatcaaagga tcttcttgag atcctttttt
     9541 tctgcgcgta atctgctgct tgcaaacaaa aaaaccaccg ctaccagcgg tggtttgttt
     9601 gccggatcaa gagctaccaa ctctttttcc gaaggtaact ggcttcagca gagcgcagat
     9661 accaaatact gttcttctag tgtagccgta gttaggccac cacttcaaga actctgtagc
     9721 accgcctaca tacctcgctc tgctaatcct gttaccagtg gctgctgcca gtggcgataa
     9781 gtcgtgtctt accgggttgg actcaagacg atagttaccg gataaggcac agcggtcggg
     9841 ctgaacgggg ggttcgtgca cacagcccag cttggagcga acgacctaca ccgaactgag
     9901 atacctacag cgtgagctat gagaaagcgc cacgcttccc gaagggagaa aggcggacag
     9961 gtatccggta agcggcaggg tcggaacagg agagcgcacg agggagcttc cagggggaaa
    10021 cgcctggtat ctttatagtc ctgtcgggtt tcgccacctc tgacttgagc gtcgattttt
    10081 gtgatgctcg tcaggggggc ggagcctatg gaaaaacgcc agcaacgcgg cctttttacg
    10141 gttcctggcc ttttgctggc cttttgctca catgttcttt cctgcgttat cccctgattc
    10201 tgtggataac
//
